>Addgene plasmid #152200 | pGBW-m4133313 | depositor full sequence | sequence record 295212 | Full Sequence
CACCATGTACTCATTCGTTTCGGAAGAGACAGGTACGTTAATAGTTAATAGCGTACTTCTTTTTCTTGCT
TTCGTGGTATTCTTGCTAGTTACACTAGCCATCCTTACTGCGCTTCGATTGTGTGCGTACTGCTGCAATA
TTGTTAACGTGAGTCTTGTAAAACCTTCTTTTTACGTTTACTCTCGTGTTAAAAATCTGAATTCTTCTAG
AGTTCCTGATCTTCTGGTCGAAAACCTTTACTTTCAGTCGATGAGTGACAAAATCATTCATCTAACCGAT
GACTCCTTTGATACAGACGTGTTGAAGGCCGATGGTGCGATACTGGTAGATTTCTGGGCTGAATGGTGTG
GCCCGTGCAAGATGATCGCACCCATTCTGGACGAGATCGCCGACGAGTATCAAGGAAAATTAACTGTCGC
TAAGCTTAATATAGATCAGAACCCAGGGACGGCACCTAAATACGGCATCAGGGGAATACCTACCCTCCTG
CTCTTTAAGAATGGGGAAGTTGCCGCGACAAAAGTGGGAGCCCTGTCTAAGGGCCAGCTAAAAGAGTTCT
TGGACGCTAACCTGGCAGGTTCAGGCTCGGGGCACATGCACCATCACCATCACCATAGCAGCGGGCTCGT
GCCACGCGGCTAAGCTAGCTTGACTGACTGAGATACAGCGTACCTTCAGCTCACAGACATGATAAGATAC
ATTGATGAGTTTGGACAAACCACAACTAGAATGCAGTGAAAAAAATGCTTTATTTGTGAAATTTGTGATG
CTATTGCTTTATTTGTAACCATTATAAGCTGCAATAAACAAGTTAACAACAACAATTGCATTCATTTTAT
GTTTCAGGTTCAGGGGGAGGTGTGGGAGGTTTTTTAAAGCAAGTAAAACCTCTACAAATGTGGTATTGGC
CCATCTCTATCGGTATCGTAGCATAACCCCTTGGGGCCTCTAAACGGGTCTTGAGGGGTTTTTTGTGCCC
CTCGGGCCGGATTGCTATCTACCGGCATTGGCGCAGAAAAAAATGCCTGATGCGACGCTGCGCGTCTTAT
ACTCCCACATATGCCAGATTCAGCAACGGATACGGCTTCCCCAACTTGCCCACTTCCATACGTGTCCTCC
TTACCAGAAATTTATCCTTAAGGTCGTCAGCTATCCTGCAGGCGATCTCTCGATTTCGATCAAGACATTC
CTTTAATGGTCTTTTCTGGACACCACTAGGGGTCAGAAGTAGTTCATCAAACTTTCTTCCCTCCCTAATC
TCATTGGTTACCTTGGGCTATCGAAACTTAATTAACCAGTCAAGTCAGCTACTTGGCGAGATCGACTTGT
CTGGGTTTCGACTACGCTCAGAATTGCGTCAGTCAAGTTCGATCTGGTCCTTGCTATTGCACCCGTTCTC
CGATTACGAGTTTCATTTAAATCATGTGAGCAAAAGGCCAGCAAAAGGCCAGGAACCGTAAAAAGGCCGC
GTTGCTGGCGTTTTTCCATAGGCTCCGCCCCCCTGACGAGCATCACAAAAATCGACGCTCAAGTCAGAGG
TGGCGAAACCCGACAGGACTATAAAGATACCAGGCGTTTCCCCCTGGAAGCTCCCTCGTGCGCTCTCCTG
TTCCGACCCTGCCGCTTACCGGATACCTGTCCGCCTTTCTCCCTTCGGGAAGCGTGGCGCTTTCTCATAG
CTCACGCTGTAGGTATCTCAGTTCGGTGTAGGTCGTTCGCTCCAAGCTGGGCTGTGTGCACGAACCCCCC
GTTCAGCCCGACCGCTGCGCCTTATCCGGTAACTATCGTCTTGAGTCCAACCCGGTAAGACACGACTTAT
CGCCACTGGCAGCAGCCACTGGTAACAGGATTAGCAGAGCGAGGTATGTAGGCGGTGCTACAGAGTTCTT
GAAGTGGTGGCCTAACTACGGCTACACTAGAAGAACAGTATTTGGTATCTGCGCTCTGCTGAAGCCAGTT
ACCTTCGGAAAAAGAGTTGGTAGCTCTTGATCCGGCAAACAAACCACCGCTGGTAGCGGTGGTTTTTTTG
TTTGCAAGCAGCAGATTACGCGCAGAAAAAAAGGATCTCAAGAAGATCCTTTGATCTTTTCTACGGGGTC
TGACGCTCAGTGGAACGAAAACTCACGTTAAGGGATTTTGGTCATGAGATTATCAAAAAGGATCTTCACC
TAGATCCTTTTAAATTAAAAATGAAGTTTTAAATCAATCTAAAGTATATATGAGTAAACTTGGTCTGACA
GTTACCAATGCTTAATCAGTGAGGCACCTATCTCAGCGATCTGTCTATTTCGTTCATCCATAGTTGCATT
TAAATTTCCGAACTCTCCAAGGCCCTCGTCGGAAAATCTTCAAACCTTTCGTCCGATCCATCTTGCAGGC
TACCTCTCGAACGAACTATCGCAAGTCTCTTGGCCGGCCTTGCGCCTTGGCTATTGCTTGGCAGCGCCTA
TCGCCAGGTATTACTCCAATCCCGAATATCCGAGATCGGGATCACCCGAGAGAAGTTCAACCTACATCCT
CAATCCCGATCTATCCGAGATCCGAGGAATATCGAAATCGGGGCGCGCCTGGTGTACCGAGAACGATCCT
CTCAGTGCGAGTCTCGACGATCCATATCGTTGCTTGGCAGTCAGCCAGTCGGAATCCAGCTTGGGACCCA
GGAAGTCCAATCGTCAGATATTGTACTCAAGCCTGGTCACGGCAGCGTACCGATCTGTTTAAACCTAGAT
ATTGATAGTCTGATCGGTCAACGTATAATCGAGTCCTAGCTTTTGCAAACATCTATCAAGAGACAGGATC
AGCAGGAGGCTTTCGCATGAGTATTCAACATTTCCGTGTCGCCCTTATTCCCTTTTTTGCGGCATTTTGC
CTTCCTGTTTTTGCTCACCCAGAAACGCTGGTGAAAGTAAAAGATGCTGAAGATCAGTTGGGTGCGCGAG
TGGGTTACATCGAACTGGATCTCAACAGCGGTAAGATCCTTGAGAGTTTTCGCCCCGAAGAACGCTTTCC
AATGATGAGCACTTTTAAAGTTCTGCTATGTGGCGCGGTATTATCCCGTATTGACGCCGGGCAAGAGCAA
CTCGGTCGCCGCATACACTATTCTCAGAATGACTTGGTTGAGTATTCACCAGTCACAGAAAAGCATCTTA
CGGATGGCATGACAGTAAGAGAATTATGCAGTGCTGCCATAACCATGAGTGATAACACTGCGGCCAACTT
ACTTCTGACAACGATTGGAGGACCGAAGGAGCTAACCGCTTTTTTGCACAACATGGGGGATCATGTAACT
CGCCTTGATCGTTGGGAACCGGAGCTGAATGAAGCCATACCAAACGACGAGCGTGACACCACGATGCCTG
TAGCAATGGCAACAACCTTGCGTAAACTATTAACTGGCGAACTACTTACTCTAGCTTCCCGGCAACAGTT
GATAGACTGGATGGAGGCGGATAAAGTTGCAGGACCACTTCTGCGCTCGGCCCTTCCGGCTGGCTGGTTT
ATTGCTGATAAATCTGGAGCCGGTGAGCGTGGGTCTCGCGGTATCATTGCAGCACTGGGGCCAGATGGTA
AGCCCTCCCGTATCGTAGTTATCTACACGACGGGGAGTCAGGCAACTATGGATGAACGAAATAGACAGAT
CGCTGAGATAGGTGCCTCACTGATTAAGCATTGGTAACCGATTCTAGGTGCATTGGCGCAGAAAAAAATG
CCTGATGCGACGCTGCGCGTCTTATACTCCCACATATGCCAGATTCAGCAACGGATACGGCTTCCCCAAC
TTGCCCACTTCCATACGTGTCCTCCTTACCAGAAATTTATCCTTAAGATCCCGAATCGTTTAAACTCGAC
TCTGGCTCTATCGAATCTCCGTCGTTTCGAGCTTACGCGAACAGCCGTGGCGCTCATTTGCTCGTCGGGC
ATCGAATCTCGTCAGCTATCGTCAGCTTACCTTTTTGGCAGCGATCGCGGCTCCCGACATCTTGGACCAT
TAGCTCCACAGGTATCTTCTTCCCTCTAGTGGTCATAACAGCAGCTTCAGCTACCTCTCAATTCAAAAAA
CCCCTCAAGACCCGTTTAGAGGCCCCAAGGGGTTATGCTATCAATCGTTGCGTTACACACACAAAAAACC
AACACACATCCATCTTCGATGGATAGCGATTTTATTATCTAACTGCTGATCGAGTGTAGCCAGATCTAGT
AATCAATTACGGGGTCATTAGTTCATAGCCCATATATGGAGTTCCGCGTTACATAACTTACGGTAAATGG
CCCGCCTGGCTGACCGCCCAACGACCCCCGCCCATTGACGTCAATAATGACGTATGTTCCCATAGTAACG
CCAATAGGGACTTTCCATTGACGTCAATGGGTGGAGTATTTACGGTAAACTGCCCACTTGGCAGTACATC
AAGTGTATCATATGCCAAGTACGCCCCCTATTGACGTCAATGACGGTAAATGGCCCGCCTGGCATTATGC
CCAGTACATGACCTTATGGGACTTTCCTACTTGGCAGTACATCTACGTATTAGTCATCGCTATTACCATG
CTGATGCGGTTTTGGCAGTACATCAATGGGCGTGGATAGCGGTTTGACTCACGGGGATTTCCAAGTCTCC
ACCCCATTGACGTCAATGGGAGTTTGTTTTGGCACCAAAATCAACGGGACTTTCCAAAATGTCGTAACAA
CTCCGCCCCATTGACGCAAATGGGCGGTAGGCGTGTACGGTGGGAGGTCTATATAAGCAGAGCTGGTTTA
GTGAACCGTCAGATCAGATCTTTGTCGATCCTACCATCCACTCGACACACCCGCCAGCGGCCGC
Features (pLannotate 1.2.2; 18 found; start..end, strand, type, name):
      5..229     +  CDS            E: VEMP_SARS2 - Experimental evidence at protein level: Swiss-Prot protein existence level 1. Plays a central role in virus morphogenesis and assembly. Acts as a viroporin and self-assembles in host membranes forming pentameric protein-lipid pores that allow ion transport. Also plays a role in the induction of apoptosis (By similarity). Regulates the localization of S protein at cis-Golgi, the place of virus budding (PubMed:33229438). May act by slowing down the cell secretory pathway (PubMed:33229438). May interfere with tight-junction stability by interacting with host MPP5. This would result i
    251..577     +  CDS            trxA: THIO_ECO57 - Experimental evidence at protein level: Swiss-Prot protein existence level 1. Participates in various redox reactions through the reversible oxidation of its active center dithiol to a disulfide and catalyzes dithiol-disulfide exchange reactions. From Escherichia coli O157:H7.
    599..616     +  CDS            6xHis: 6xHis affinity tag
    693..814     -  polyA_signal   SV40 poly(A) signal: SV40 polyadenylation signal
    837..906     -  CDS            large T antigen (fragment): large T antigen from SV40 (simian virus 40)
    929..975     +  terminator     T7 terminator: transcription terminator for bacteriophage T7 RNA polymerase
   1005..1141    +  terminator     rrnG terminator: transcription terminator from the E. coli ribosomal RNA rrnG operon (Albrechtsen et al., 1991)
   1186..1257    +  misc_feature   3' β-globin insulator: insulator downstream of the human β-globin locus (Farrell et al., 2002)
   1483..2071    -  rep_origin     ori: high-copy-number ColE1/pMB1/pBR322/pUC origin of replication
   2243..2307    -  CDS            bla(M) (fragment): β-lactamase lacking the signal sequence; bla(M); allows cytosolic expression of β-lactamase
   2817..3677    +  CDS            AmpR: β-lactamase; bla; confers resistance to ampicillin, carbenicillin, and related antibiotics
   3690..3826    +  terminator     rrnG terminator: transcription terminator from the E. coli ribosomal RNA rrnG operon (Albrechtsen et al., 1991)
   3978..4049    +  misc_feature   5' β-globin insulator: insulator upstream of the human β-globin locus (Farrell et al., 2002)
   4054..4100    -  terminator     T7 terminator: transcription terminator for bacteriophage T7 RNA polymerase
   4118..4166    -  polyA_signal   poly(A) signal: synthetic polyadenylation signal
   4247..4550    +  enhancer       CMV enhancer: human cytomegalovirus immediate early enhancer
   4623..4640    -  promoter       CMV promoter (fragment): human cytomegalovirus (CMV) immediate early promoter
   4703..4754    +  promoter       CMVd2 promoter: truncated human cytomegalovirus (CMV) immediate early promoter that yields moderately reduced expression relative to the full-length promoter
