[The description below was written by a language model from this plasmid's Addgene catalogue record and pLannotate feature annotations shown in this document.]
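Description:
pGBW-m4133313 is a mammalian expression plasmid built on the pTwist_CMV_6 backbone for producing the wild-type envelope (E) protein of SARS-CoV-2. It is maintained in E. coli as a high-copy plasmid through a ColE1/pUC-type origin and selected with ampicillin via the AmpR β-lactamase gene. No mammalian selection marker appears in the record, which suggests the plasmid is suited mainly to transient transfection.

The expression unit wraps around the numbering origin of the circular sequence. A CMV immediate-early enhancer and promoter elements, one of which the annotation software matches to a truncated CMV promoter variant, lie just upstream of the E coding sequence. E is a small viroporin that assembles into pentameric ion-conducting pores in host membranes and takes part in virion morphogenesis and assembly. The E reading frame is followed by E. coli thioredoxin (trxA). The catalogue entry describes this as a C-terminal, TEV-cleavable TRX fusion supplied by the backbone. The TEV site is not annotated separately in the feature table, but the short gap between E and trxA is consistent with it. A 6xHis tag, which the catalogue fields do not mention, is annotated downstream of thioredoxin and would allow metal-affinity purification or detection. An SV40 polyadenylation signal terminates the transcript.

The cassette and the bacterial segment are flanked by T7 and rrnG transcription terminators, a synthetic poly(A) signal and β-globin insulator elements. These presumably limit read-through and interference between the expression unit and the backbone. The stated purpose is E protein expression in mammalian cells. The cleavable thioredoxin and His tags make the construct suitable for recovery and study of the viral protein.
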