Addgene plasmid #152200: pGBW-m4133313
Purpose: Mammalian expression plasmid for SARS-CoV-2 E (envelope)
Depositing lab: Ginkgo Bioworks & Benjie Chen. Depositing organization: Ginkgo Bioworks.
Backbone
  Vector backbone: pTwist_CMV_6
  Backbone size w/o insert (bp): 4180
  Vector type: Mammalian Expression
Growth in bacteria
  Bacterial resistance: Ampicillin, 100 μg/mL
  Growth temperature: 37°C
  Growth strain: DH5alpha
  Copy number: High Copy
Gene/Insert
  Gene/Insert name: SARS-CoV-2 E (envelope) (alt names: envelope protein; E protein)
  Species: Severe acute respiratory syndrome coronavirus 2
  Insert size (bp): 221
  Mutation: wt
  Entrez Gene: E (a.k.a. GU280_gp04)
  Promoter: CMV
  Tag / fusion protein: Cleavable TEV;TRX (C terminal on backbone)
  Cloning method: Unknown
Resource information
  A portion of this plasmid was derived from a plasmid made by: GinkgoBioworks
Depositor comments: NCBI reference sequence: YP_009724392.1
How to cite: pGBW-m4133313 was a gift from Ginkgo Bioworks & Benjie Chen (Addgene plasmid # 152200 ; http://n2t.net/addgene:152200 ; RRID:Addgene_152200)
